>Addgene plasmid #20503 | pWZL Neo Myr Flag MOBKL1A | addgene partial sequence | sequence record 26327 | 20503 with pWZL-Fwd
CTCCTTCTCTAGGCGCCGGCCGGATCCAGAATTCGCCACCATGGGGTCTTCAAAATCTAAACCAAAGGAC
CCCAGCCAGCGCCGGCGCAGGATCCGAGGTTACCTTGACTACAAAGACGATGACGACAAGCAATTGACAA
GTTTGTACAAAAAAGTTGGCATGAGCTTCTTGTTTGGTAGTCGCTCTTCTAAAACTTTTAAACCAAAGAA
GAACATTCCAGAGGGTTCTCACCAGTATGAGCTCTTAAAACACGCAGAAGCCACACTTGGCAGTGGCAAC
CTTCGGATGGCTGTCATGCTTCCTGAAGGGGAAGATCTCAATGAATGGGTTGCAGTTAACACTGTGGATT
TCTTCAATCAGATCAACATGCTTTATGGAACTATCACAGACTTCTGTACAGAAGAGAGTTGTCCAGTGAT
GTCAGCTGGCCCAAAATATGAGTATCATTGGGCAGATGGAACGAACATAAAGAAACCTATTAAGTGCTCT
GCACCAAAGTATATTGATTACTTGATGACTTGGGTTCAGGACCAGTTGGATGATGAGACGTTATTTCCAT
CAAAAATTGGTGTCCCGTTCCCAAAGAATTTCATGTCTGTGGCAAAAACTATACTCAAACGCCTCTTTAG
GGTTTATGCTCACATTTATCATCAGCATTTTGACCCTGTGATCCAGCTTCNGNAGGAAGCACATCTAAAN
ACATCTTTCAAGCACTTTATTTTTTTTNTCC
