[The description below was written by a language model from this plasmid's Addgene catalogue record.]
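Description:
pWZL Neo Myr Flag MOBKL1A is a retroviral mammalian expression plasmid built on the Gateway-compatible pWZL-Neo-Myr-Flag-DEST backbone. It is propagated in bacteria under ampicillin selection, using a recombination-deficient strain because the repeated sequences typical of retroviral vectors are prone to rearrangement. Its copy number is not recorded. In mammalian cells, a neomycin resistance marker allows transduced populations to be selected with G418. No feature table accompanies the record, so the promoter driving the insert, the arrangement of the neomycin cassette, and the bacterial origin are not explicitly stated. Retroviral vectors of this kind generally rely on long terminal repeats and a packaging signal to produce and integrate the viral genome.

The insert is the human open reading frame MOBKL1A (MOB1, Mps One Binder kinase activator-like 1A, now listed under the gene symbol MOB1B). It was first cloned into a Gateway entry vector and then moved into the destination backbone by an LR recombination reaction. This places the ORF in frame behind two backbone-encoded N-terminal elements: a myristoylation signal and a Flag epitope. A myristoylation signal directs lipid modification that tethers the fusion protein to membranes, a strategy often used to promote activation of signalling proteins. The Flag tag allows detection or immunoprecipitation with standard antibodies.

The plasmid belongs to a library of myristoylated, Flag-tagged kinase and kinase-related clones assembled for a study that used integrative genomic approaches to identify breast cancer oncogenes. It is suited to stable retroviral expression of the membrane-targeted protein in mammalian cells. The depositors note that the gene identity was verified but the clone was not fully sequenced, so minor mutations cannot be ruled out.
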