Addgene plasmid #20503: pWZL Neo Myr Flag MOBKL1A
Depositing lab: William Hahn & Jean Zhao. Depositing organization: Dana-Farber Cancer Institute. Publication: Integrative Genomic Approaches Identify IKBKE as a Breast Cancer Oncogene (Kinase Library Clones). Boehm JS, Zhao JJ, Yao J, Kim SY, Firestein R, Dunn IF, Sjostrom SK, Garraway LA, Weremowicz S, Richardson AL, Greulich H, Stewart CJ, Mulvey LA, Shen RR, Ambrogio L, Hirozane-Kishikawa T, Hill DE, Vidal M, Meyerson M, Grenier JK, Hinkle G, Root DE, Roberts TM, Lander ES, Polyak K, Hahn WC. Cell. 2007 Jun 15. 129(6):1065-1079. 10.1016/j.cell.2007.03.052 PubMed 17574021.
Backbone
  Vector backbone: pWZL-Neo-Myr-Flag-DEST
  Backbone manufacturer: William Hahn Lab (available at Addgene, #15300)
  Vector type: Mammalian Expression, Retroviral
  Selectable markers: Neomycin (select with G418)
Growth in bacteria
  Bacterial resistance: Ampicillin, 100 μg/mL
  Growth temperature: 37°C
  Growth strain: Stbl3
  Growth instructions: Stbl3 cells to prevent recombination.
  Copy number: Unknown
Gene/Insert
  Gene/Insert name: MOBKL1A (alt name: MOB1, Mps One Binder kinase activator-like 1A (yeast))
  Species: H. sapiens (human)
  Entrez Gene: MOB1B (a.k.a. MATS2, MOB4A, MOBKL1A)
  Tag / fusion protein: Myr (N terminal on backbone); Flag (N terminal on backbone)
  Cloning method: Gateway Cloning
  Sequencing primers: 5′ pWZL-Fwd (GAA CCT CCT CGT TCG ACC); 3′ pWZL-Rev (TTC CGG GCC CTC ACA TTG)
Resource information
  A portion of this plasmid was derived from a plasmid made by: 3-G1
Terms and licenses: Academic/Nonprofit Terms; Industry Terms: Not Available to Industry
Depositor comments: ORFs were cloned into Gateway compatible pEntry vectors. An LR recombination reaction was performed to move the ORF to pWZL-Neo-Myr-Flag DEST such that the ORF would have 5' myristoylation and flag tags. This plasmid is part of a kinase library, and the gene has been verified, but has not been fully sequenced for minor mutations. Please see the following link for plasmids from this article that are not part of the kinase library http://www.addgene.org/pubmed/17574021
How to cite: pWZL Neo Myr Flag MOBKL1A was a gift from William Hahn & Jean Zhao (Addgene plasmid # 20503 ; http://n2t.net/addgene:20503 ; RRID:Addgene_20503)
